>Addgene plasmid #21862 | ATF4 15: 5’ATF4.uORF1stopm1.GFP | depositor full sequence | sequence record 10048 | Author sequence
TAGTTATTAATAGTAATCAATTACGGGGTCATTAGTTCATAGCCCATATATGGAGTTCCGCGTTACATAA
CTTACGGTAAATGGCCCGCCTGGCTGACCGCCCAACGACCCCCGCCCATTGACGTCAATAATGACGTATG
TTCCCATAGTAACGCCAATAGGGACTTTCCATTGACGTCAATGGGTGGAGTATTTACGGTAAACTGCCCA
CTTGGCAGTACATCAAGTGTATCATATGCCAAGTACGCCCCCTATTGACGTCAATGACGGTAAATGGCCC
GCCTGGCATTATGCCCAGTACATGACCTTATGGGACTTTCCTACTTGGCAGTACATCTACGTATTAGTCA
TCGCTATTACCATGGTGATGCGGTTTTGGCAGTACATCAATGGGCGTGGATAGCGGTTTGACTCACGGGG
ATTTCCAAGTCTCCACCCCATTGACGTCAATGGGAGTTTGTTTTGGCACCAAAATCAACGGGACTTTCCA
AAATGTCGTAACAACTCCGCCCCATTGACGCAAATGGGCGGTAGGCGTGTACGGTGGGAGGTCTATATAA
GCAGAGCTGGTTTAGTGAACCGTCAGATCCGCTAGCGCTACCGGACTCAGATCTCGAGCTCAAGCTTTTC
TGCTTGCTGTCTGCCGGTTTGAGTTGTGCGCTCGGGTGTCCCTTTCCTCTTCCCCTCCCGCAGGGCTTGC
GGCCACCATGGCGTATTCGAGGCAGCAGTGCCTGCGGCAGCGTTGGCCTTTGCAGCGGCGGCAGCAGCAC
CAGGCTCTGCAGCGGCAACCCCCACCGGCCTAAGCCATGGCGCTCTTCACGAAATCCAGCAGCAGTGTTG
CTGTAACGGACAAAGATACCTTCGAGTTAAGCACATTCCTGGAATCCAGCAAAGCCCCACAACATGACCG
AGATGAGCTTCCTGAACAGCGAAGTGTTGGCGGGGGACTTGATGTCCCCCTTCGACCAGTCGGGTTTGGG
GGCTGAAGAAAGCCTAGGTCTCTTAGATGACTATCTGGAGGTGGGGGATCCACCGGTCGCCACCATGGTG
AGCAAGGGCGAGGAGCTGTTCACCGGGGTGGTGCCCATCCTGGTCGAGCTGGACGGCGACGTAAACGGCC
ACAAGTTCAGCGTGTCCGGCGAGGGCGAGGGCGATGCCACCTACGGCAAGCTGACCCTGAAGTTCATCTG
CACCACCGGCAAGCTGCCCGTGCCCTGGCCCACCCTCGTGACCACCCTGACCTACGGCGTGCAGTGCTTC
AGCCGCTACCCCGACCACATGAAGCAGCACGACTTCTTCAAGTCCGCCATGCCCGAAGGCTACGTCCAGG
AGCGCACCATCTTCTTCAAGGACGACGGCAACTACAAGACCCGCGCCGAGGTGAAGTTCGAGGGCGACAC
CCTGGTGAACCGCATCGAGCTGAAGGGCATCGACTTCAAGGAGGACGGCAACATCCTGGGGCACAAGCTG
GAGTACAACTACAACAGCCACAACGTCTATATCATGGCCGACAAGCAGAAGAACGGCATCAAGGTGAACT
TCAAGATCCGCCACAACATCGAGGACGGCAGCGTGCAGCTCGCCGACCACTACCAGCAGAACACCCCCAT
CGGCGACGGCCCCGTGCTGCTGCCCGACAACCACTACCTGAGCACCCAGTCCGCCCTGAGCAAAGACCCC
AACGAGAAGCGCGATCACATGGTCCTGCTGGAGTTCGTGACCGCCGCCGGGATCACTCTCGGCATGGACG
AGCTGTACAAGTAAAGCGGCCGCGACTCTAGATCATAATCAGCCATACCACATTTGTAGAGGTTTTACTT
GCTTTAAAAAACCTCCCACACCTCCCCCTGAACCTGAAACATAAAATGAATGCAATTGTTGTTGTTAACT
TGTTTATTGCAGCTTATAATGGTTACAAATAAAGCAATAGCATCACAAATTTCACAAATAAAGCATTTTT
TTCACTGCATTCTAGTTGTGGTTTGTCCAAACTCATCAATGTATCTTAAGGCGTAAATTGTAAGCGTTAA
TATTTTGTTAAAATTCGCGTTAAATTTTTGTTAAATCAGCTCATTTTTTAACCAATAGGCCGAAATCGGC
AAAATCCCTTATAAATCAAAAGAATAGACCGAGATAGGGT
[37 nt withheld, positions 2141-2177]
AAAGAACGTGGACTCCAACGTCAAAGG
[49 nt withheld, positions 2205-2253]
T
[91 nt withheld, positions 2255-2345]
G
[124 nt withheld, positions 2347-2470]
CAGGTGGCACTTTTCGGGGAAATGTGCGCGGAACCCCTATTTGTTTATTTTTCTAAATACATTCAAATAT
GTATCCGCTCATGAGACAATAACCCTGATAAATGCTTCAATAATATTGAAAAAGGAAGAGTCCTGAGGCG
GAAAGAACCAGCTGTGGAATGTGTGTCAGTTAGGGTGTGGAAAGTCCCCAGGCTCCCCAGCAGGCAGAAG
TATGCAAAGCATGCATCTCAATTAGTCAGCAACCAGGTGTGGAAAGTCCCCAGGCTCCCCAGCAGGCAGA
AGTATGCAAAGCATGCATCTCAATTAGTCAGCAACCATAGTCCCGCCCCTAACTCCGCCCATCCCGCCCC
TAACTCCGCCCAGTTCCGCCCATTCTCCGCCCCATGGCTGACTAATTTTTTTTATTTATGCAGAGGCCGA
GGCCGCCTCGGCCTCTGAGCTATTCCAGAAGTAGTGAGGAGGCTTTTTTGGAGGCCTAGGCTTTTGCAAA
GATCGATCAAGAGACAGGATGAGGATCGTTTCGCATGATTGAACAAGATGGATTGCACGCAGGTTCTCCG
GCCGCTTGGGTGGAGAGGCTATTCGGCTATGACTGGGCACAACAGACAATCGGCTGCTCTGATGCCGCCG
TGTTCCGGCTGTCAGCGCAGGGGCGCCCGGTTCTTTTTGTCAAGACCGACCTGTCCGGTGCCCTGAATGA
ACTGCAAGACGAGGCAGCGCGGCTATCGTGGCTGGCCACGACGGGCGTTCCTTGCGCAGCTGTGCTCGAC
GTTGTCACTGAAGCGGGAAGGGACTGGCTGCTATTGGGCGAAGTGCCGGGGCAGGATCTCCTGTCATCTC
ACCTTGCTCCTGCCGAGAAAGTATCCATCATGGCTGATGCAATGCGGCGGCTGCATACGCTTGATCCGGC
TACCTGCCCATTCGACCACCAAGCGAAACATCGCATCGAGCGAGCACGTACTCGGATGGAAGCCGGTCTT
GTCGATCAGGATGATCTGGACGAAGAGCATCAGGGGCTCGCGCCAGCCGAACTGTTCGCCAGGCTCAAGG
CGAGCATGCCCGACGGCGAGGATCTCGTCGTGACCCATGGCGATGCCTGCTTGCCGAATATCATGGTGGA
AAATGGCCGCTTTTCTGGATTCATCGACTGTGGCCGGCTGGGTGTGGCGGACCGCTATCAGGACATAGCG
TTGGCTACCCGTGATATTGCTGAAGAGCTTGGCGGCGAATGGGCTGACCGCTTCCTCGTGCTTTACGGTA
TCGCCGCTCCCGATTCGCAGCGCATCGCCTTCTATCGCCTTCTTGACGAGTTCTTCTGAGCGGGACTCTG
GGGTTCGAAATGACCGACCAAGCGACGCCCAACCTGCCATCACGAGATTTCGATTCCACCGCCGCCTTCT
ATGAAAGGTTGGGCTTCGGAATCGTTTTCCGGGACGCCGGCTGGATGATCCTCCAGCGCGGGGATCTCAT
GCTGGAGTTCTTCGCCCACCCTAGGGGGAGGCTAACTGAAACACGGAAGGAGACAATACCGGAAGGAACC
CGCGCTATGACGGCAATAAAAAGACAGAATAAAACGCACGGTGTTGGGTCGTTTGTTCATAAACGCGGGG
TTCGGTCCCAGGGCTGGCACTCTGTCGATACCCCACCGAGACCCCATTGGGGCCAATACGCCCGCGTTTC
TTCCTTTTCCCCACCCCACCCCCCAAGTTCGGGTGAAGGCCCAGGGCTCGCAGCCAACGTCGGGGCGGCA
GGCCCTGCCATAGCCTCAGGTTACTCATATATACTTTAGATTGATTTAAAACTTCATTTTTAATTTAAAA
GGATCTAGGTGAAGATCCTTTTTGATAATCTCATGACCAAAATCCCTTAACGTGAGTTTTCGTTCCACTG
AGCGTCAGACCCCGTAGAAAAGATCAAAGGATCTTCTTGAGATCCTTTTTTTCTGCGCGTAATCTGCTGC
TTGCAAACAAAAAAACCACCGCTACCAGCGGTGGTTTGTTTGCCGGATCAAGAGCTACCAACTCTTTTTC
CGAAGGTAACTGGCTTCAGCAGAGCGCAGATACCAAATACTGTCCTTCTAGTGTAGCCGTAGTTAGGCCA
CCACTTCAAGAACTCTGTAGCACCGCCTACATACCTCGCTCTGCTAATCCTGTTACCAGTGGCTGCTGCC
AGTGGCGATAAGTCGTGTCTTACCGGGTTGGACTCAAGACGATAGTTACCGGATAAGGCGCAGCGGTCGG
GCTGAACGGGGGGTTCGTGCACACAGCCCAGCTTGGAGCGAACGACCTACACCGAACTGAGATACCTACA
GCGTGAGCTATGAGAAAGCGCCACGCTTCCCGAAGGGAGAAAGGCGGACAGGTATCCGGTAAGCGGCAGG
GTCGGAACAGGAGAGCGCACGAGGGAGCTTCCAGGGGGAAACGCCTGGTATCTTTATAGTCCTGTCGGGT
TTCGCCACCTCTGACTTGAGCGTCGATTTTTGTGATGCTCGTCAGGGGGGCGGAGCCTATGGAAAAACGC
CAGCAACGCGGCCTTTTTACGGTTCCTGGCCTTTTGCTGGCCTTTTGCTCACATGTTCTTTCCTGCGTTA
TCCCCTGATTCTGTGGATAACCGTATTACCGCCATGCAT
Features (pLannotate 1.2.2; 15 found; start..end, strand, type, name):
     61..364     +  enhancer       CMV enhancer: human cytomegalovirus immediate early enhancer
    365..568     +  promoter       CMV promoter: human cytomegalovirus (CMV) immediate early promoter
    591..627     +  misc_feature   MCS (fragment): multiple cloning site
    904..1023    +  CDS            Atf4 (fragment): ATF4_RAT - Experimental evidence at protein level: Swiss-Prot protein existence level 1. Transcription factor that binds the cAMP response element (CRE) (consensus: 5'-GTGACGT[AC][AG]-3') and displays two biological functions, as regulator of metabolic and redox processes under normal cellular conditions, and as master transcription factor during integrated stress response (ISR) (By similarity). Binds to asymmetric CRE's as a heterodimer and to palindromic CRE's as a homodimer (By similarity). Core effector of the ISR, which is required for adaptation to various stress such as endoplasmic reti
   1045..1764    +  CDS            EGFP: the original enhanced GFP (Yang et al., 1996) mammalian codon-optimized
   1781..1864    +  CDS            large T antigen (fragment): large T antigen from SV40 (simian virus 40)
   1887..2008    +  polyA_signal   SV40 poly(A) signal: SV40 polyadenylation signal
   2042..2470    -  rep_origin     f1 ori (sequence partly withheld): f1 bacteriophage origin of replication; arrow indicates direction of (+) strand synthesis
   2497..2601    +  promoter       AmpR promoter: bla
   2603..2960    +  promoter       SV40 promoter: SV40 enhancer and early promoter
   2995..3789    +  CDS            NeoR/KanR: aminoglycoside phosphotransferase from Tn5; aph(3')-II (or nptII); confers resistance to neomycin, kanamycin, and G418 (Geneticin®)
   3810..3962    +  CDS            ble (fragment): BLE_KLEPN - Experimental evidence at protein level: Swiss-Prot protein existence level 1. Binding protein with a strong affinity to the bleomycin family of antibiotics. Binds to CL990; an antimitotic-antibiotic compound. From Klebsiella pneumoniae.
   4021..4068    +  polyA_signal   HSV TK poly(A) signal: herpes simplex virus thymidine kinase polyadenylation signal (Cole and Stacy, 1985)
   4159..4175    -  polyA_signal   bGH poly(A) signal (fragment): bovine growth hormone polyadenylation signal
   4397..4985    +  rep_origin     ori: high-copy-number ColE1/pMB1/pBR322/pUC origin of replication
