[The description below was written by a language model from this plasmid's Addgene catalogue record and pLannotate feature annotations shown in this document.]
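Description:
ATF4 15: 5'ATF4.uORF1stopm1.GFP is a mammalian expression reporter built on the Clontech pEGFP-N1 backbone, with a total length of about 5.1 kb in the depositor's sequence. It replicates in E. coli from a high-copy ColE1/pUC-type origin and also carries an f1 origin. A single NeoR/KanR (Tn5 aminoglycoside phosphotransferase) cassette sits downstream of both a bacterial bla-type promoter and the SV40 enhancer/early promoter and ends in the HSV TK polyadenylation signal. It therefore gives kanamycin resistance in bacteria and G418 resistance in transfected mammalian cells. The depositor stresses that the plasmid is not ampicillin resistant. Short annotated matches to ble, SV40 large T antigen and the bGH poly(A) signal are fragments and look like backbone remnants rather than functional parts.

The payload is a 366 bp segment from the 5' end of the mouse Atf4 mRNA, placed between the CMV immediate-early enhancer/promoter and EGFP. The feature table detects a short stretch of Atf4 coding sequence just upstream of EGFP, consistent with the start of the ATF4 reading frame being fused to the C-terminal EGFP, followed by the SV40 poly(A) signal. GFP output thus reports translation initiated through the ATF4 leader, which contains upstream open reading frames (uORFs). In this variant the stop codon of uORF1 has been changed to a UCG sense codon, so uORF1 no longer terminates at its normal position. The associated study concerns translation reinitiation at alternative reading frames in the integrated stress response. The construct appears intended to test how uORF1 termination contributes to stress-regulated ATF4 translation, presumably alongside related reporters in the same series.
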