Addgene plasmid #21862: ATF4 15: 5’ATF4.uORF1stopm1.GFP
Depositing lab: David Ron. Depositing organization: NYU Grossman School of Medicine. Publication: Translation reinitiation at alternative open reading frames regulates gene expression in an integrated stress response. Lu PD, Harding HP, Ron D. J Cell Biol. 2004 Oct 11. 167(1):27-33. 10.1083/jcb.200408003 PubMed 15479734.
Backbone
  Vector backbone: pEGFP-N1
  Backbone manufacturer: Clontech
  Backbone size w/o insert (bp): 4733
  Vector type: Mammalian Expression
  Selectable markers: Neomycin (select with G418)
Growth in bacteria
  Bacterial resistance: Kanamycin, 50 μg/mL
  Growth temperature: 37°C
  Growth strain: DH5alpha
  Copy number: Unknown
Gene/Insert
  Gene/Insert name: ATF4
  Species: M. musculus (mouse)
  Insert size (bp): 366
  Mutation: Stop codon for uORF1 converted to UCG (see author's map)
  Entrez Gene: Atf4 (a.k.a. Atf-4, C/ATF, CREB-2, CREB2, TAXREB67)
  Tag / fusion protein: EGFP (C terminal on backbone)
  Cloning method: Restriction Enzyme; 5′ cloning site HindII (unknown if destroyed); 3′ cloning site BamHI (unknown if destroyed)
  Sequencing primers: 5′ CMV-F; 3′ EGFP-N
Terms and licenses: Academic/Nonprofit Terms; Industry Terms: Not Available to Industry
Depositor comments: These pEGFP-based plasmids have NEOr marker (and not the conventional AMPr marker). They should be propagated in the presence of 30mcg/ml kanamycin (and not on ampicillin)
How to cite: ATF4 15: 5’ATF4.uORF1stopm1.GFP was a gift from David Ron (Addgene plasmid # 21862 ; http://n2t.net/addgene:21862 ; RRID:Addgene_21862)
