>Addgene plasmid #21862 | ATF4 15: 5’ATF4.uORF1stopm1.GFP | addgene partial sequence | sequence record 27669 | 21862 with CMV-F
GAGCTGGTTTAGTGAACCGTCAGATCCGCTAGCGCTACCGGACTCAGATCTCGAGCTCAAGCTTTTCTGC
TTGCTGTCTGCCGGTTTGAGTTGTGCGCTCGGGTGTCCCTTTCCTCTTCCCCTCCCGCAGGGCTTGCGGC
CACCATGGCGTATTCGAGGCAGCAGTGCCTGCGGCAGCGTTGGCCTTTGCAGCGGCGGCAGCAGCACCAG
GCTCTGCAGCGGCAACCCCCACCGGCCTAAGCCATGGCGCTCTTCACGAAATCCAGCAGCAGTGTTGCTG
TAACGGACAAAGATACCTTCGAGTTAAGCACATTCCTGGAATCCAGCAAAGCCCCACAACATGACCGAGA
TGAGCTTCCTGAACAGCGAAGTGTTGGCGGGGGACTTGATGTCCCCCTTCGACCAGTCGGGTTTGGGGGC
TGAAGAAAGCCTAGGTCTCTTAGATGACTATCTGGAGGTGGGGGATCCACCGGTCGCCACCATGGTGAGC
AAGGGCGAGGAGCTGTTCACCGGGGTGGTGCCCATCCTGGTCGAGCTGGACGGCGACGTAAACGGCCACA
AGTTCAGCGTGTCCGGCGAGGGCGAGGGCGATGCCACCTACGGCAAGCTGACCCTGAAGTTCATCTGCAC
CACCGGCAAGCTGCCCGTGCCCTGGCCCACCCTCGTGACCACCCTGACCTACGGCGTGCAGTGCTTCAGC
CGCTACCCCGACCACATGAAGCAGCACGACTTCTTCAAGTCCGCCATGCCCGA
